Addgene plasmid #210954: pNLF1-N_RFWD3:1-774
Purpose: Mammalian expression of full-length human RFWD3. N-terminal NanoLuc luciferase tag.
Depositing lab: Cheryl Arrowsmith. Depositing organization: University of Toronto. Publication: A Target Class Ligandability Evaluation of WD40 Repeat-Containing Proteins. Ackloo S, Li F, Szewczyk M, Seitova A, Loppnau P, Zeng H, Xu J, Ahmad S, Arnautova YA, Baghaie AJ, Beldar S, Bolotokova A, Centrella PA, Chau I, Clark MA, Cuozzo JW, Dehghani-Tafti S, Disch JS, Dong A, Dumas A, Feng JA, Ghiabi P, Gibson E, Gilmer J, Goldman B, Green SR, Guie MA, Guilinger JP, Harms N, Herasymenko O, Houliston S, Hutchinson A, Kearnes S, Keefe AD, Kimani SW, Kramer T, Kutera M, Kwak HA, Lento C, Li Y, Liu J, Loup J, Machado RAC, Mulhern CJ, Perveen S, Righetto GL, Riley P, Shrestha S, Sigel EA, Silva M, Sintchak MD, Slakman BL, Taylor RD, Thompson J, Torng W, Underkoffler C, von Rechenberg M, Walsh RT, Watson I, Wilson DJ, Wolf E, Yadav M, Yazdi AK, Zhang J, Zhang Y, Santhakumar V, Edwards AM, Barsyte-Lovejoy D, Schapira M, Brown PJ, Halabelian L, Arrowsmith CH. J Med Chem. 2025 Jan 23;68(2):1092-1112. doi: 10.1021/acs.jmedchem.4c02010. Epub 2024 Nov 4. PubMed 39495097.
Backbone
  Vector backbone: pNLF1-N
  Backbone manufacturer: Promega
  Vector type: Mammalian Expression
  Selectable markers: Hygromycin
Growth in bacteria
  Bacterial resistance: Ampicillin, 100 μg/mL
  Growth temperature: 37°C
  Growth strain: DH5alpha
  Copy number: High Copy
Gene/Insert
  Gene/Insert name: RFWD3:M1-E774
  Species: H. sapiens (human)
  Insert size (bp): 2322
  Mutation: wild type
  Entrez Gene: RFWD3 (a.k.a. FANCW, RNF201)
  Promoter: CMV
  Tag / fusion protein: NanoLuc luciferase (N terminal on insert)
  Cloning method: Ligation Independent Cloning
  Sequencing primers: 5′ gtaaccatcaacggagtgac; 3′ tatcatgtctgctcgaagc
Resource information
  A portion of this plasmid was derived from a plasmid made by: Mammalian Gene Collection (BC059371)
Terms and licenses: Academic/Nonprofit Terms; Industry Terms: Not Available to Industry
Depositor comments: 5' Cloning Site: EcoR1 (not destroyed), 3' Cloning Site: Xba1 (not destroyed). N terminal tag: mvftledfvgdwrqtagynldqvleqggvsslfqnlgvsvtpiqrivlsgenglkidihviipyeglsgdqmgqiekifkvvypvddhhfkvilhygtlvidgvtpnmidyfgrpyegiavfdgkkitvtgtlwngnkiiderlinpdgsllfrvtingvtgwrlcerilagssgaiasef.
How to cite: pNLF1-N_RFWD3:1-774 was a gift from Cheryl Arrowsmith (Addgene plasmid # 210954 ; http://n2t.net/addgene:210954 ; RRID:Addgene_210954)
