[The description below was written by a language model from this plasmid's Addgene catalogue record and pLannotate feature annotations shown in this document.]
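Description:
pNLF1-N_RFWD3:1-774 is a mammalian expression plasmid of about 8.2 kb built on the commercial pNLF1-N backbone, which is designed for making N-terminal NanoLuc luciferase fusions. It is propagated in E. coli as a high-copy plasmid through a ColE1/pUC-type origin and is selected with ampicillin via the β-lactamase gene. A ColE1 cer site is also present, which helps keep the plasmid in monomeric form. For selection in mammalian cells, it carries a hygromycin phosphotransferase (hph) cassette driven by the SV40 enhancer/early promoter and terminated by a synthetic poly(A) signal.

The payload is the full-length, wild-type human RFWD3 coding sequence (residues M1 to E774, 2,322 bp; also known as FANCW or RNF201), derived from a Mammalian Gene Collection clone. It was inserted by ligation-independent cloning between retained EcoRI and XbaI sites. RFWD3 lies downstream of a human codon-optimised NanoLuc open reading frame and is joined to it by a short linker, so the protein is produced with NanoLuc at its N terminus. Transcription is driven by the CMV immediate-early enhancer and promoter, followed by a chimeric β-globin/immunoglobulin intron that generally improves mRNA processing and expression, and it ends at an SV40 poly(A) signal. A T7 promoter just upstream of the fusion would also permit in vitro transcription. Several short annotated fragments (SET1, T7 terminator, large T antigen, M13 ori, bom, tnpA) are probably backbone remnants or partial annotation matches rather than functional parts.

The record gives the purpose only as mammalian expression of NanoLuc-tagged RFWD3. The associated study evaluated the ligandability of WD40-repeat proteins, and a luminescent fusion of this kind is suited to cell-based bioluminescence assays such as energy-transfer measurements, although no specific assay is stated.
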