Features (pLannotate 1.2.2; 20 found; start..end, strand, type, name):
    140..517     +  enhancer       CMV enhancer: human cytomegalovirus immediate early enhancer
    519..718     +  promoter       CMV promoter: human cytomegalovirus (CMV) immediate early promoter
    857..989     +  intron         chimeric intron: chimera between introns from human β-globin and immunoglobulin heavy chain genes
   1033..1051    +  promoter       T7 promoter: promoter for bacteriophage T7 RNA polymerase
   1065..1577    +  CDS            Nluc: NanoLuc® luciferase human codon-optimized
   1608..3929    +  CDS            RFWD3: RFWD3_HUMAN - Also known as RNF201 From Homo sapiens (Human).
   3978..4003    +  CDS            SET1 (fragment): solubility-enhancement tag derived from T7 phage gene 10B
   4011..4027    +  terminator     T7 terminator (fragment): transcription terminator for bacteriophage T7 RNA polymerase
   4047..4168    -  polyA_signal   SV40 poly(A) signal: SV40 polyadenylation signal
   4191..4259    -  CDS            large T antigen (fragment): large T antigen from SV40 (simian virus 40)
   4264..4296    +  rep_origin     M13 ori (fragment): M13 bacteriophage origin of replication; arrow indicates direction of (+) strand synthesis
   4297..4348    -  misc_feature   bom (fragment): basis of mobility region from pBR322
   4413..4770    +  promoter       SV40 promoter: SV40 enhancer and early promoter
   4801..5823    +  CDS            hph: KHYB_ECOLX - Experimental evidence at protein level: Swiss-Prot protein existence level 1. The aminoglycoside phosphotransferases achieve inactivation of their antibiotic substrates by phosphorylation. Only phosphorylates hygromycin and closely related compounds such as demethyl analogs and destomycin. From Escherichia coli.
   5862..5910    +  polyA_signal   poly(A) signal: synthetic polyadenylation signal
   5931..6023    -  CDS            tnpA (fragment): TN5P_ECOLX - Also known as tnp. Experimental evidence at protein level: Swiss-Prot protein existence level 1. Mediates transposition of transposon Tn5 by a 'cut and paste' mechanism. First, the monomeric transposase binds the 19 bp inverted DNA repeats flanking the transposon. Then, dimerization of the DNA- bound transposase creates a synaptic DNA complex. After nicking of the first DNA strand, excision of the transposon proceeds through a series of intermediates. The transposase then mediates the insertion of the transposon at a new site by strand transfer. The activity of the wild- type tran
   6066..6170    +  promoter       AmpR promoter: bla
   6171..7031    +  CDS            AmpR: β-lactamase; bla; confers resistance to ampicillin, carbenicillin, and related antibiotics
   7189..7777    -  rep_origin     ori: high-copy-number ColE1/pMB1/pBR322/pUC origin of replication
   7893..8176    +  misc_feature   cer region: ColE1-derived recombination site that helps to maintain plasmids as monomers
>Addgene plasmid #210954 | pNLF1-N_RFWD3:1-774 | addgene full sequence | sequence record 423294 | Addgene NGS Result
TCAATATTGGCCATTAGCCATATTATTCATTGGTTATATAGCATAAATCAATATTGGCTATTGGCCATTG
CATACGTTGTATCTATATCATAATATGTACATTTATATTGGCTCATGTCCAATATGACCGCCATGTTGGC
ATTGATTATTGACTAGTTATTAATAGTAATCAATTACGGGGTCATTAGTTCATAGCCCATATATGGAGTT
CCGCGTTACATAACTTACGGTAAATGGCCCGCCTGGCTGACCGCCCAACGACCCCCGCCCATTGACGTCA
ATAATGACGTATGTTCCCATAGTAACGCCAATAGGGACTTTCCATTGACGTCAATGGGTGGAGTATTTAC
GGTAAACTGCCCACTTGGCAGTACATCAAGTGTATCATATGCCAAGTCCGCCCCCTATTGACGTCAATGA
CGGTAAATGGCCCGCCTGGCATTATGCCCAGTACATGACCTTACGGGACTTTCCTACTTGGCAGTACATC
TACGTATTAGTCATCGCTATTACCATGGTGATGCGGTTTTGGCAGTACACCAATGGGCGTGGATAGCGGT
TTGACTCACGGGGATTTCCAAGTCTCCACCCCATTGACGTCAATGGGAGTTTGTTTTGGCACCAAAATCA
ACGGGACTTTCCAAAATGTCGTAATAACCCCGCCCCGTTGACGCAAATGGGCGGTAGGCGTGTACGGTGG
GAGGTCTATATAAGCAGAGCTGGTTTAGTGAACCGTCAGATCACTAGAAGCTTTATTGCGGTAGTTTATC
ACAGTTAAATTGCTAACGCAGTCAGTGCTTCTGACACAACAGTCTCGAACTTAAGCTGCAGAAGTTGGTC
GTGAGGCACTGGGCAGGTAAGTATCAAGGTTACAAGACAGGTTTAAGGAGACCAATAGAAACTGGGCTTG
TCGAGACAGAGAAGACTCTTGCGTTTCTGATAGGCACCTATTGGTCTTACTGACATCCACTTTGCCTTTC
TCTCCACAGGTGTCCACTCCCAGTTCAATTACAGCTCTTAAGGCTAGAGTATTAATACGACTCACTATAG
GGCTAGCGCTCACCATGGTCTTCACACTCGAAGATTTCGTTGGGGACTGGCGACAGACAGCCGGCTACAA
CCTGGACCAAGTCCTTGAACAGGGAGGTGTGTCCAGTTTGTTTCAGAATCTCGGGGTGTCCGTAACTCCG
ATCCAAAGGATTGTCCTGAGCGGTGAAAATGGGCTGAAGATCGACATCCATGTCATCATCCCGTATGAAG
GTCTGAGCGGCGACCAAATGGGCCAGATCGAAAAAATTTTTAAGGTGGTGTACCCTGTGGATGATCATCA
CTTTAAGGTGATCCTGCACTATGGCACACTGGTAATCGACGGGGTTACGCCGAACATGATCGACTATTTC
GGACGGCCGTATGAAGGCATCGCCGTGTTCGACGGCAAAAAGATCACTGTAACAGGGACCCTGTGGAACG
GCAACAAAATTATCGACGAGCGCCTGATCAACCCCGACGGCTCCCTGCTGTTCCGAGTAACCATCAACGG
AGTGACCGGCTGGCGGCTGTGCGAACGCATTCTGGCGGGCTCGAGCGGCGCGATCGCTTCCGAATTCATG
GCTCATGAAGCAATGGAATATGATGTTCAGGTGCAGTTAAATCATGCCGAACAACAGCCAGCTCCTGCTG
GCATGGCCAGCAGCCAAGGGGGACCAGCCCTCCTCCAGCCTGTTCCTGCTGATGTGGTCAGCAGCCAGGG
GGTACCATCCATCCTCCAGCCAGCTCCTGCTGAGGTGATCAGCAGCCAAGCGACACCACCCCTGCTCCAG
CCTGCTCCGCAACTGTCTGTTGACCTGACAGAAGTGGAGGTCTTGGGAGAAGACACTGTGGAGAACATCA
ATCCAAGAACTTCAGAACAACATAGGCAGGGATCTGATGGTAATCACACCATCCCAGCATCTTCGTTGCA
TTCAATGACCAACTTCATCAGCGGACTGCAGAGACTTCATGGCATGCTGGAATTCCTGAGACCTTCATCT
TCAAACCACAGTGTAGGGCCAATGAGAACAAGAAGGAGGGTATCTGCTTCACGGAGGGCAAGAGCCGGAG
GGTCTCAGAGGACAGACAGTGCCAGGTTGAGAGCACCATTGGATGCTTACTTTCAGGTGAGCAGGACCCA
GCCTGACTTGCCAGCTACCACTTATGATTCAGAGACTAGGAATCCTGTATCTGAAGAGTTGCAGGTGTCT
AGTAGTTCTGATTCTGACAGTGACAGCTCTGCAGAGTATGGAGGGGTTGTTGACCAGGCAGAGGAATCTG
GAGCTGTCATTTTAGAAGAGCAACTAGCAGGTGTCTCAGCAGAGCAAGAAGTTACATGTATCGATGGAGG
CAAGACCCTCCCCAAACAGCCATCTCCCCAGAAGTCTGAGCCTCTGCTACCTTCTGCTTCTATGGATGAG
GAAGAAGGGGACACTTGTACAATATGTCTGGAACAGTGGACCAATGCTGGGGACCACCGGCTCTCAGCAT
TACGCTGTGGGCATCTCTTTGGGTATAGGTGCATTTCCACGTGGCTTAAAGGACAAGTACGAAAATGTCC
CCAGTGCAACAAGAAAGCCAGGCACAGTGACATTGTCGTCCTTTATGCCCGAACCCTGAGAGCTTTGGAC
ACTAGTGAACAGGAGCGCATGAAAAGTTCCCTACTGAAGGAACAGATGCTAAGGAAACAGGCCGAGTTAG
AATCAGCACAGTGCCGACTCCAACTGCAGGTCCTCACTGATAAGTGCACTAGGCTTCAAAGGCGTGTTCA
GGACTTGCAAAAACTTACGTCACATCAAAGTCAGAATTTACAGCAACCCAGGGGCTCCCAAGCATGGGTC
CTGAGCTGCTCACCCTCCAGCCAGGGCCAGCACAAGCACAAGTACCACTTCCAAAAGACCTTCACAGTAT
CTCAGGCAGGAAACTGCCGGATCATGGCATACTGTGATGCTCTGAGCTGCCTGGTGATATCACAGCCTTC
TCCTCAGGCCTCTTTTCTTCCAGGCTTTGGTGTTAAGATGTTGAGTACTGCCAACATGAAGAGCAGTCAG
TACATTCCGATGCATGGCAAACAGATCCGTGGACTGGCGTTTAGCAGTTACCTCAGAGGCTTGCTACTCT
CTGCTTCCCTAGACAACACTATTAAACTGACCAGCCTGGAGACAAATACCGTGGTCCAGACTTATAATGC
TGGACGTCCTGTCTGGAGCTGTTGCTGGTGTCTTGATGAGGCTAACTACATCTATGCTGGACTGGCCAAT
GGTTCAATTCTGGTATATGACGTGCGAAACACGAGCAGTCATGTGCAGGAGTTAGTAGCTCAGAAAGCCA
GATGCCCACTGGTCTCCCTGTCATACATGCCCAGAGCTGCCTCAGCTGCATTTCCATATGGTGGGGTGCT
GGCTGGAACCTTGGAGGATGCTTCATTCTGGGAACAGAAAATGGACTTTTCTCATTGGCCTCATGTGCTG
CCCTTGGAGCCAGGGGGCTGCATAGACTTTCAGACAGAGAACAGCTCCCGGCACTGTCTTGTGACCTACA
GGCCTGATAAAAATCACACCACCATACGAAGTGTGCTGATGGAAATGTCCTACCGACTGGATGACACTGG
AAATCCAATCTGCTCCTGCCAGCCTGTACATACATTTTTTGGAGGACCTACTTGCAAACTATTGACCAAA
AATGCCATTTTCCAAAGCCCAGAGAATGATGGCAACATCCTGGTGTGTACTGGGGATGAAGCAGCAAATT
CTGCCCTGCTGTGGGATGCTGCCAGTGGCTCGTTGCTCCAGGACCTACAGACCGATCAGCCTGTGTTGGA
CATCTGCCCATTTGAGGTGAACCGTAACAGCTACTTGGCTACCTTAACAGAGAAGATGGTCCACATCTAT
AAGTGGGAGTAATAATCTAGATTTGGGCCCAATTCCTGCAGGATTTTGCGGCCGCTTGCTGAGTTGGCTG
CTGCCACCGCTGAGCAATAACTAGCATAACCCCTTGGCCGCTTCGAGCAGACATGATAAGATACATTGAT
GAGTTTGGACAAACCACAACTAGAATGCAGTGAAAAAAATGCTTTATTTGTGAAATTTGTGATGCTATTG
CTTTATTTGTAACCATTATAAGCTGCAATAAACAAGTTAACAACAACAATTGCATTCATTTTATGTTTCA
GGTTCAGGGGGAGATGTGGGAGGTTTTTTTAAGCAAGTAAAACCTCTACAAATGTGGTAAAATCGAATTT
TAACAAAATATTAACGCTTACAATTTCCTGATGCGGTATTTTCTCCTTACGCATCTGTGCGGTATTTCAC
ACCGCATACGCGGATCTGCGCAGCACCATGGCCTGAAATAACCTCTGAAAGAGGAACTTGGTTAGGTACC
TTCTGAGGCGGAAAGAACCAGCTGTGGAATGTGTGTCAGTTAGGGTGTGGAAAGTCCCCAGGCTCCCCAG
CAGGCAGAAGTATGCAAAGCATGCATCTCAATTAGTCAGCAACCAGGTGTGGAAAGTCCCCAGGCTCCCC
AGCAGGCAGAAGTATGCAAAGCATGCATCTCAATTAGTCAGCAACCATAGTCCCGCCCCTAACTCCGCCC
ATCCCGCCCCTAACTCCGCCCAGTTCCGCCCATTCTCCGCCCCATGGCTGACTAATTTTTTTTATTTATG
CAGAGGCCGAGGCCGCCTCGGCCTCTGAGCTATTCCAGAAGTAGTGAGGAGGCTTTTTTGGAGGCCTAGG
CTTTTGCAAAAAGCTCGATTCTTCTGACACTAGCGCCACCATGAAGAAGCCCGAACTCACCGCTACCAGC
GTTGAAAAATTTCTCATCGAGAAGTTCGACAGTGTGAGCGACCTGATGCAGTTGTCGGAGGGCGAAGAGA
GCCGAGCCTTCAGCTTCGATGTCGGCGGACGCGGCTATGTACTGCGGGTGAATAGCTGCGCTGATGGCTT
CTACAAAGACCGCTACGTGTACCGCCACTTCGCCAGCGCTGCACTACCCATCCCCGAAGTGTTGGACATC
GGCGAGTTCAGCGAGAGCCTGACATACTGCATCAGTAGACGCGCCCAAGGCGTTACTCTCCAAGACCTCC
CCGAAACAGAGCTGCCTGCTGTGTTACAGCCTGTCGCCGAAGCTATGGATGCTATTGCCGCCGCCGACCT
CAGTCAAACCAGCGGCTTCGGCCCATTCGGGCCCCAAGGCATCGGCCAGTACACAACCTGGCGGGATTTC
ATTTGCGCCATTGCTGATCCCCATGTCTACCACTGGCAGACCGTGATGGACGACACCGTGTCCGCCAGCG
TAGCTCAAGCCCTGGACGAACTGATGCTGTGGGCCGAAGACTGTCCCGAGGTGCGCCACCTCGTCCATGC
CGACTTCGGCAGCAACAACGTCCTGACCGACAACGGCCGCATCACCGCCGTAATCGACTGGTCCGAAGCT
ATGTTCGGGGACAGTCAGTACGAGGTGGCCAACATCTTCTTCTGGCGGCCCTGGCTGGCTTGCATGGAGC
AGCAGACTCGCTACTTCGAGCGCCGGCATCCCGAGCTGGCCGGCAGCCCTCGTCTGCGAGCCTACATGCT
GCGCATCGGCCTGGATCAGCTCTACCAGAGCCTCGTGGACGGCAACTTCGACGATGCTGCCTGGGCTCAA
GGCCGCTGCGATGCCATCGTCCGCAGCGGGGCCGGCACCGTCGGTCGCACACAAATCGCTCGCCGGAGCG
CAGCCGTATGGACCGACGGCTGCGTCGAGGTGCTGGCCGACAGCGGCAACCGCCGGCCCAGTACACGACC
GCGCGCTAAGGAGGTAGGTCGAGTTTAGACTCTAGCCATCACGATGGCCGCAATAAAATATCTTTATTTT
CATTACATCTGTGTGTTGGTTTTTTGTGTGAATCGATAGCGATAAGGATCCTCTTTGCGCTTGCGTTTTC
CCTTGTCCAGATAGCCCAGTAGCTGACATTCATCCGGGGTCAGCACCGTTTCTGCGGACTGGCTTTCTAC
GTAATGGTTTCTTAGACGTCAGGTGGCACTTTTCGGGGAAATGTGCGCGGAACCCCTATTTGTTTATTTT
TCTAAATACATTCAAATATGTATCCGCTCATGAGACAATAACCCTGATAAATGCTTCAATAATATTGAAA
AAGGAAGAGTATGAGTATTCAACATTTCCGTGTCGCCCTTATTCCCTTTTTTGCGGCATTTTGCCTTCCT
GTTTTTGCTCACCCAGAAACGCTGGTGAAAGTAAAAGATGCTGAAGATCAGTTGGGTGCACGAGTGGGTT
ACATCGAACTGGATCTCAACAGCGGTAAGATCCTTGAGAGTTTTCGCCCCGAAGAACGTTTTCCAATGAT
GAGCACTTTCAAAGTTCTGCTATGTGGCGCGGTATTATCCCGTATTGACGCCGGGCAAGAGCAACTCGGT
CGCCGCATACACTATTCTCAGAATGACTTGGTTGAGTACTCACCAGTCACAGAAAAGCATCTTACGGATG
GCATGACAGTAAGAGAATTATGCAGTGCTGCCATAACCATGAGTGATAACACTGCGGCCAACTTACTTCT
GACAACTATCGGAGGACCGAAGGAGCTAACCGCTTTTTTGCACAACATGGGGGATCATGTAACTCGCCTT
GATCGTTGGGAACCGGAGCTGAATGAAGCCATACCAAACGACGAGCGTGACACCACGATGCCTGTAGCAA
TGGCAACAACGTTGCGCAAACTATTAACTGGCGAACTACTTACTCTAGCTTCCCGGCAACAATTAATAGA
CTGGATGGAGGCGGATAAAGTTGCAGGACCACTTCTGCGCTCGGCCCTTCCGGCTGGCTGGTTTATTGCT
GATAAATCTGGAGCCGGTGAGCGTGGGTCTCGCGGTATCATTGCAGCACTGGGGCCAGATGGTAAGCCCT
CCCGTATCGTAGTTATCTACACGACGGGGAGTCAGGCAACTATGGATGAACGAAATAGACAGATCGCTGA
GATAGGTGCCTCACTGATTAAGCATTGGTAATTCGAAATGACCGACCAAGCGACGCCCAACCGGTATCAG
CTCACTCAAAGGCGGTAATACGGTTATCCACAGAATCAGGGGATAACGCAGGAAAGAACATGTGAGCAAA
AGGCCAGCAAAAGGCCAGGAACCGTAAAAAGGCCGCGTTGCTGGCGTTTTTCCATAGGCTCCGCCCCCCT
GACGAGCATCACAAAAATCGACGCTCAAGTCAGAGGTGGCGAAACCCGACAGGACTATAAAGATACCAGG
CGTTTCCCCCTGGAAGCTCCCTCGTGCGCTCTCCTGTTCCGACCCTGCCGCTTACCGGATACCTGTCCGC
CTTTCTCCCTTCGGGAAGCGTGGCGCTTTCTCATAGCTCACGCTGTAGGTATCTCAGTTCGGTGTAGGTC
GTTCGCTCCAAGCTGGGCTGTGTGCACGAACCCCCCGTTCAGCCCGACCGCTGCGCCTTATCCGGTAACT
ATCGTCTTGAGTCCAACCCGGTAAGACACGACTTATCGCCACTGGCAGCAGCCACTGGTAACAGGATTAG
CAGAGCGAGGTATGTAGGCGGTGCTACAGAGTTCTTGAAGTGGTGGCCTAACTACGGCTACACTAGAAGG
ACAGTATTTGGTATCTGCGCTCTGCTGAAGCCAGTTACCTTCGGAAAAAGAGTTGGTAGCTCTTGATCCG
GCAAACAAACCACCGCTGGTAGCGGTGGTTTTTTTGTTTGCAAGCAGCAGATTACGCGCAGAAAAAAAGG
ATTTCAAGAAGATCCTTTGATCTTTTCTACGGGGTCTGACGCTCAGTGGAACGAAAACTCACGTTAAGGG
ATTTTGGTCATGAGATTATCAAAAAGGATCTTCACCTAGATCCTTTTATAGTCCGGAAATACAGGAACGC
ACGCTGGATGGCCCTTCGCTGGGATGGTGAAACCATGAAAAATGGCAGCTTCAGTGGATTAAGTGGGGGT
AATGTGGCCTGTACCCTCTGGTTGCATAGGTATTCATACGGTTAAAATTTATCAGGCGCGATTGCGGCAG
TTTTTCGGGTGGTTTGTTGCCATTTTTACCTGTCTGCTGCCGTGATCGCGCTGAACGCGTTTTAGCGGTG
CGTACAATTAAGGGATTATGGTAAATCCACTTACTGTCTGCCCTCGTAGCCATCGAGATAAACCGCAGTA
CTCCGGCCACGATGCGTCCGGCGTAGAGGATCGAGATCT
