>Addgene plasmid #210954 | pNLF1-N_RFWD3:1-774 | depositor partial sequence | sequence record 411388 | Insert sequence
ATGGCTCATGAAGCAATGGAATATGATGTTCAGGTGCAGTTAAATCATGCCGAACAACAGCCAGCTCCTG
CTGGCATGGCCAGCAGCCAAGGGGGACCAGCCCTCCTCCAGCCTGTTCCTGCTGATGTGGTCAGCAGCCA
GGGGGTACCATCCATCCTCCAGCCAGCTCCTGCTGAGGTGATCAGCAGCCAAGCGACACCACCCCTGCTC
CAGCCTGCTCCGCAACTGTCTGTTGACCTGACAGAAGTGGAGGTCTTGGGAGAAGACACTGTGGAGAACA
TCAATCCAAGAACTTCAGAACAACATAGGCAGGGATCTGATGGTAATCACACCATCCCAGCATCTTCGTT
GCATTCAATGACCAACTTCATCAGCGGACTGCAGAGACTTCATGGCATGCTGGAATTCCTGAGACCTTCA
TCTTCAAACCACAGTGTAGGGCCAATGAGAACAAGAAGGAGGGTATCTGCTTCACGGAGGGCAAGAGCCG
GAGGGTCTCAGAGGACAGACAGTGCCAGGTTGAGAGCACCATTGGATGCTTACTTTCAGGTGAGCAGGAC
CCAGCCTGACTTGCCAGCTACCACTTATGATTCAGAGACTAGGAATCCTGTATCTGAAGAGTTGCAGGTG
TCTAGTAGTTCTGATTCTGACAGTGACAGCTCTGCAGAGTATGGAGGGGTTGTTGACCAGGCAGAGGAAT
CTGGAGCTGTCATTTTAGAAGAGCAACTAGCAGGTGTCTCAGCAGAGCAAGAAGTTACATGTATCGATGG
AGGCAAGACCCTCCCCAAACAGCCATCTCCCCAGAAGTCTGAGCCTCTGCTACCTTCTGCTTCTATGGAT
GAGGAAGAAGGGGACACTTGTACAATATGTCTGGAACAGTGGACCAATGCTGGGGACCACCGGCTCTCAG
CATTACGCTGTGGGCATCTCTTTGGGTATAGGTGCATTTCCACGTGGCTTAAAGGACAAGTACGAAAATG
TCCCCAGTGCAACAAGAAAGCCAGGCACAGTGACATTGTCGTCCTTTATGCCCGAACCCTGAGAGCTTTG
GACACTAGTGAACAGGAGCGCATGAAAAGTTCCCTACTGAAGGAACAGATGCTAAGGAAACAGGCCGAGT
TAGAATCAGCACAGTGCCGACTCCAACTGCAGGTCCTCACTGATAAGTGCACTAGGCTTCAAAGGCGTGT
TCAGGACTTGCAAAAACTTACGTCACATCAAAGTCAGAATTTACAGCAACCCAGGGGCTCCCAAGCATGG
GTCCTGAGCTGCTCACCCTCCAGCCAGGGCCAGCACAAGCACAAGTACCACTTCCAAAAGACCTTCACAG
TATCTCAGGCAGGAAACTGCCGGATCATGGCATACTGTGATGCTCTGAGCTGCCTGGTGATATCACAGCC
TTCTCCTCAGGCCTCTTTTCTTCCAGGCTTTGGTGTTAAGATGTTGAGTACTGCCAACATGAAGAGCAGT
CAGTACATTCCGATGCATGGCAAACAGATCCGTGGACTGGCGTTTAGCAGTTACCTCAGAGGCTTGCTAC
TCTCTGCTTCCCTAGACAACACTATTAAACTGACCAGCCTGGAGACAAATACCGTGGTCCAGACTTATAA
TGCTGGACGTCCTGTCTGGAGCTGTTGCTGGTGTCTTGATGAGGCTAACTACATCTATGCTGGACTGGCC
AATGGTTCAATTCTGGTATATGACGTGCGAAACACGAGCAGTCATGTGCAGGAGTTAGTAGCTCAGAAAG
CCAGATGCCCACTGGTCTCCCTGTCATACATGCCCAGAGCTGCCTCAGCTGCATTTCCATATGGTGGGGT
GCTGGCTGGAACCTTGGAGGATGCTTCATTCTGGGAACAGAAAATGGACTTTTCTCATTGGCCTCATGTG
CTGCCCTTGGAGCCAGGGGGCTGCATAGACTTTCAGACAGAGAACAGCTCCCGGCACTGTCTTGTGACCT
ACAGGCCTGATAAAAATCACACCACCATACGAAGTGTGCTGATGGAAATGTCCTACCGACTGGATGACAC
TGGAAATCCAATCTGCTCCTGCCAGCCTGTACATACATTTTTTGGAGGACCTACTTGCAAACTATTGACC
AAAAATGCCATTTTCCAAAGCCCAGAGAATGATGGCAACATCCTGGTGTGTACTGGGGATGAAGCAGCAA
ATTCTGCCCTGCTGTGGGATGCTGCCAGTGGCTCGTTGCTCCAGGACCTACAGACCGATCAGCCTGTGTT
GGACATCTGCCCATTTGAGGTGAACCGTAACAGCTACTTGGCTACCTTAACAGAGAAGATGGTCCACATC
TATAAGTGGGAG
